Addgene plasmid #53890: GABPA_pCSdest
Depositing lab: Roger Reeves. Depositing organization: Johns Hopkins University and School of Medicine. Publication: Survey of Human Chromosome 21 Gene Expression Effects on Early Development in Danio rerio. Edie S, Zaghloul NA, Leitch CC, Klinedinst DK, Lebron J, Thole JF, McCallion AS, Katsanis N, Reeves RH. G3 (Bethesda). 2018 Jul 2;8(7):2215-2223. doi: 10.1534/g3.118.200144. PubMed 29760202.
Backbone
  Vector backbone: pCSDest
  Backbone manufacturer: Lawson Lab (Addgene Plasmid 22423)
  Backbone size w/o insert (bp): 4095
  Vector type: Mammalian Expression
Growth in bacteria
  Bacterial resistance: Ampicillin, 100 μg/mL
  Growth temperature: 37°C
  Growth strain: Top10
  Copy number: High Copy
Gene/Insert
  Gene/Insert name: GABPA
  Species: H. sapiens (human)
  Insert size (bp): 1365
  Entrez Gene: GABPA (a.k.a. E4TF1-60, E4TF1A, NFT2, NRF2, NRF2A, RCH04A07)
  Promoter: SP6 and CMV
  Cloning method: Gateway Cloning
  Sequencing primers: 5′ CMV-F; 3′ EBV-Rev
Terms and licenses: Academic/Nonprofit Terms; Industry Terms
Depositor comments: BC035031
How to cite: GABPA_pCSdest was a gift from Roger Reeves (Addgene plasmid # 53890 ; http://n2t.net/addgene:53890 ; RRID:Addgene_53890)
