[The description below was written by a language model from this plasmid's Addgene catalogue record.]
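Description:
GABPA_pCSdest is a mammalian expression plasmid carrying the human GABPA coding sequence (about 1.4 kb) in the pCSDest backbone, a Gateway destination vector of roughly 4.1 kb without insert. GABPA encodes the alpha subunit of GA-binding protein, also known by aliases such as NRF2A and E4TF1-60. The insert was introduced by Gateway recombination, so it is expected to be flanked by the att site remnants left by that reaction. The depositor's comment gives a sequence accession that presumably identifies the source cDNA clone, although the record does not say so outright. The plasmid is maintained in E. coli at high copy number under ampicillin selection. No feature table is provided, so the origin of replication, polyadenylation signal and other backbone elements are not individually documented here, and no epitope tags or reporter fusions are recorded.

Two promoters are listed upstream of the insert, CMV and SP6, and they serve different purposes. The CMV promoter drives constitutive transcription by RNA polymerase II when the plasmid is introduced into vertebrate cells. The SP6 bacteriophage promoter allows the same open reading frame to be transcribed in vitro into synthetic mRNA, which is typically used for microinjection into embryos. This dual arrangement fits the associated study, which surveyed how expression of human chromosome 21 genes affects early development in zebrafish. GABPA was one of the chromosome 21 genes in that collection, and the construct is suited to overexpression experiments that test the developmental consequences of increased dosage of the gene.
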