>Addgene plasmid #53890 | GABPA_pCSdest | addgene partial sequence | sequence record 95336 | EBV-rev 5'-GTGGTTTGTCCAAACTCATC-3'
TACGACTCACTATAGTTCTAGAGGCTCGAGAGGATCACCACTTTGTACAAGAAAGCTGGGTTCTAATTAT
CCTTTTCCGTTTGCAGAGAAGCAGTAGACAGAGCTACTGCTGTGACTGGCTGGGCAATTCCATGGAGCTG
CATCTTTGCAAGTTTCTTCTGTTCACATTCTGTGACCAAACGGTTCAACTCCGCTGCACTGTATCCAATA
AGAGTCTTCAAGTCACAGACAAACTTGTACACAAATCTCTTGCCTTGAACTTTACAAATCATGTCCCCAT
CGTAATAATATCTTAATGCACGACTGAGTTTCTCATAGTTCATCGTAGGCTTATTTTTACGCTGTCCCCA
TTTCTGTGCAACCAGTTCAGGCTGATTTAGCTTAAATTCACCTTCATCACCAACCCAAGAAATGCAGTCT
CGAGCGTCCTTATCAGTAAGAAGTTCTAGCAAAAACTGCCATAGTTGGATTTGGCCATTGTTTCCTGTTC
TGTTCCCAGGTGAGCTTCTATCTTCTCCTGAAATCCTCGGCGCTCTTTGTACTTTGGCTGCTTTCGCACT
ACTATTTATAACTTTAATGGTAGTAGGTGTAGCAGATTGCACTGATGCTGGAATAATTTGCACAGGTTGA
TCAATTGTAACTATTTCATTCATCTGTTGTTCTTGACTTGCCAATACATATTTTCGGAGAAGTTCCAGAT
GACTCCAGAGAATTTCTCCCCGAGGAACCCGCTGAAAAAAATCTTCTTGGTTGAGACTACATAATTCTCT
CCCCGAAATGTTGAGTGTGGTGAGGTCTATATCGGTCATGCTG
