>Addgene plasmid #53890 | GABPA_pCSdest | addgene partial sequence | sequence record 95947 | CMV-F 5'-CGCAAATGGGCGGTAGGCGTG-3'
GCATGCTCGTTTAGGGAACCGCCATTCTGCCTGGGGACGTCGGAGCAAGCTTGATTTAGGTGACACTATA
GAATACAAGCTACTTGTTCTTTTTGCAGGATCCCATCGATTCGAATTCAAGGATCACAAGTTTGTACAAA
AAAGCAGGCACCATGACTAAAAGAGAAGCAGAGGAGCTGATAGAAATTGAGATTGATGGAACAGAGAAAG
CAGAGTGCACAGAAGAAAGCATTGTAGAACAAACCTACGCGCCAGCTGAATGTGTAAGCCAGGCCATAGA
CATCAATGAACCAATAGGCAATTTAAAGAAACTGCTAGAACCAAGACTACAGTGTTCTTTGGATGCTCAT
GAAATTTGTCTGCAAGATATCCAGCTGGATCCAGAACGAAGTTTATTTGACCAAGGAGTAAAAACAGATG
GAACTGTACAGCTTAGTGTACAGGTAATTTCTTACCAAGGAATTGAACCAAAGTTAAACATCCTTGAAAT
TGTTAAACCTGCGGACACTGTTGAGGTTGTTATTGATCCAGATGCCCACCATGCTGAATCAGAAGCACAT
CTTGTTGAAGAAGCTCAAGTGATAACTCTTGATGGCACAAAACACATCACAACCATTTCAGATGAAACTT
CAGAACAAGTGACAAGATGGGCTGCTGCACTGGAAGGCTATAGGAAAGAACAAGAACGCCTTGGGATACC
CTATGATCCCATACAGTGGTCCACAGACCAAGTCCTGCATTGGGTGGTTTGGGTAATGAAGGAATTCAGC
ATGACCGATATAGACCTCACCACACTCAACA
